>Addgene plasmid #8691 | Stat1 alpha Flag pRc/CMV | addgene full sequence | sequence record 150296 | Addgene NGS Result
GACGGATCGGGAGATCTCCCGATCCCCTATGGTGCACTCTCAGTACAATCTGCTCTGATGCCGCATAGTT
AAGCCAGTATCTGCTCCCTGCTTGTGTGTTGGAGGTCGCTGAGTAGTGCGCGAGCAAAATTTAAGCTACA
ACAAGGCAAGGCTTGACCGACAATTGCATGAAGAATCTGCTTAGGGTTAGGCGTTTTGCGCTGCTTCGCG
ATGTACGGGCCAGATATACGCGTTGACATTGATTATTGACTAGTTATTAATAGTAATCAATTACGGGGTC
ATTAGTTCATAGCCCATATATGGAGTTCCGCGTTACATAACTTACGGTAAATGGCCCGCCTGGCTGACCG
CCCAACGACCCCCGCCCATTGACGTCAATAATGACGTATGTTCCCATAGTAACGCCAATAGGGACTTTCC
ATTGACGTCAATGGGTGGAGTATTTACGGTAAACTGCCCACTTGGCAGTACATCAAGTGTATCATATGCC
AAGTACGCCCCCTATTGACGTCAATGACGGTAAATGGCCCGCCTGGCATTATGCCCAGTACATGACCTTA
TGGGACTTTCCTACTTGGCAGTACATCTACGTATTAGTCATCGCTATTACCATGGTGATGCGGTTTTGGC
AGTACATCAATGGGCGTGGATAGCGGTTTGACTCACGGGGATTTCCAAGTCTCCACCCCATTGACGTCAA
TGGGAGTTTGTTTTGGCACCAAAATCAACGGGACTTTCCAAAATGTCGTAACAACTCCGCCCCATTGACG
CAAATGGGCGGTAGGCGTGTACGGTGGGAGGTCTATATAAGCAGAGCTCTCTGGCTAACTAGAGAACCCA
CTGCTTACTGGCTTATCGAAATTAATACGACTCACTATAGGGAGACCCAAGCTTGGTACCGAGCTCGGAT
CCACTAGTAACGGCCGCCAGTGTGCTGGAATTCTGCAGATATCCATCACACTGGCGGCCGCACAAGGTGG
CAGGATGTCTCAGTGGTACGAACTTCAGCAGCTTGACTCAAAATTCCTGGAGCAGGTTCACCAGCTTTAT
GATGACAGTTTTCCCATGGAAATCAGACAGTACCTGGCACAGTGGTTAGAAAAGCAAGACTGGGAGCACG
CTGCCAATGATGTTTCATTTGCCACCATCCGTTTTCATGACCTCCTGTCACAGCTGGATGATCAATATAG
TCGCTTTTCTTTGGAGAATAACTTCTTGCTACAGCATAACATAAGGAAAAGCAAGCGTAATCTTCAGGAT
AATTTTCAGGAAGACCCAATCCAGATGTCTATGATCATTTACAGCTGTCTGAAGGAAGAAAGGAAAATTC
TGGAAAACGCCCAGAGATTTAATCAGGCTCAGTCGGGGAATATTCAGAGCACAGTGATGTTAGACAAACA
GAAAGAGCTTGACAGTAAAGTCAGAAATGTGAAGGACAAGGTTATGTGTATAGAGCATGAAATCAAGAGC
CTGGAAGATTTACAAGATGAATATGACTTCAAATGCAAAACCTTGCAGAACAGAGAACACGAGACCAATG
GTGTGGCAAAGAGTGATCAGAAACAAGAACAGCTGTTACTCAAGAAGATGTATTTAATGCTTGACAATAA
GAGAAAGGAAGTAGTTCACAAAATAATAGAGTTGCTGAATGTCACTGAACTTACCCAGAATGCCCTGATT
AATGATGAACTAGTGGAGTGGAAGCGGAGACAGCAGAGCGCCTGTATTGGGGGGCCGCCCAATGCTTGCT
TGGATCAGCTGCAGAACTGGTTCACTATAGTTGCGGAGAGTCTGCAGCAAGTTCGGCAGCAGCTTAAAAA
GTTGGAGGAATTGGAACAGAAATACACCTACGAACATGACCCTATCACAAAAAACAAACAAGTGTTATGG
GACCGCACCTTCAGTCTTTTCCAGCAGCTCATTCAGAGCTCGTTTGTGGTGGAAAGACAGCCCTGCATGC
CAACGCACCCTCAGAGGCCGCTGGTCTTGAAGACAGGGGTCCAGTTCACTGTGAAGTTGAGACTGTTGGT
GAAATTGCAAGAGCTGAATTATAATTTGAAAGTCAAAGTCTTATTTGATAAAGATGTGAATGAGAGAAAT
ACAGTAAAAGGATTTAGGAAGTTCAACATTTTGGGCACGCACACAAAAGTGATGAACATGGAGGAGTCCA
CCAATGGCAGTCTGGCGGCTGAATTTCGGCACCTGCAATTGAAAGAACAGAAAAATGCTGGCACCAGAAC
GAATGAGGGTCCTCTCATCGTTACTGAAGAGCTTCACTCCCTTAGTTTTGAAACCCAATTGTGCCAGCCT
GGTTTGGTAATTGACCTCGAGACGACCTCTCTGCCCGTTGTGGTGATCTCCAACGTCAGCCAGCTCCCGA
GCGGTTGGGCCTCCATCCTTTGGTACAACATGCTGGTGGCGGAACCCAGGAATCTGTCCTTCTTCCTGAC
TCCACCATGTGCACGATGGGCTCAGCTTTCAGAAGTGCTGAGTTGGCAGTTTTCTTCTGTCACCAAAAGA
GGTCTCAATGTGGACCAGCTGAACATGTTGGGAGAGAAGCTTCTTGGTCCTAACGCCAGCCCCGATGGTC
TCATTCCGTGGACGAGGTTTTGTAAGGAAAATATAAATGATAAAAATTTTCCCTTCTGGCTTTGGATTGA
AAGCATCCTAGAACTCATTAAAAAACACCTGCTCCCTCTCTGGAATGATGGGTGCATCATGGGCTTCATC
AGCAAGGAGCGAGAGCGTGCCCTGTTGAAGGACCAGCAGCCGGGGACCTTCCTGCTGCGGTTCAGTGAGA
GCTCCCGGGAAGGGGCCATCACATTCACATGGGTGGAGCGGTCCCAGAACGGAGGCGAACCTGACTTCCA
TGCGGTTGAACCCTACACGAAGAAAGAACTTTCTGCTGTTACTTTCCCTGACATCATTCGCAATTACAAA
GTCATGGCTGCTGAGAATATTCCTGAGAATCCCCTGAAGTATCTGTATCCAAATATTGACAAAGACCATG
CCTTTGGAAAGTATTACTCCAGGCCAAAGGAAGCACCAGAGCCAATGGAACTTGATGGCCCTAAAGGAAC
TGGATATATCAAGACTGAGTTGATTTCTGTGTCTGAAGTTCACCCTTCTAGACTTCAGACCACAGACAAC
CTGCTCCCCATGTCTCCTGAGGAGTTTGACGAGGTGTCTCGGATAGTGGGCTCTGTAGAATTCGACAGTA
TGATGAACACAGTAGACTACAAAGACGATGACGATAAATGAGGGCCCTATTCTATAGTGTCACCTAAATG
CTAGAGCTCGCTGATCAGCCTCGACTGTGCCTTCTAGTTGCCAGCCATCTGTTGTTTGCCCCTCCCCCGT
GCCTTCCTTGACCCTGGAAGGTGCCACTCCCACTGTCCTTTCCTAATAAAATGAGGAAATTGCATCGCAT
TGTCTGAGTAGGTGTCATTCTATTCTGGGGGGTGGGGTGGGGCAGGACAGCAAGGGGGAGGATTGGGAAG
ACAATAGCAGGCATGCTGGGGATGCGGTGGGCTCTATGGCTTCTGAGGCGGAAAGAACCAGCTGGGGCTC
GAGGGGGGATCCCC
[124 nt withheld, positions 3585-3708]
C
[91 nt withheld, positions 3710-3800]
A
[49 nt withheld, positions 3802-3850]
CCTTTGACGTTGGAGTCCACGTTCTTT
[37 nt withheld, positions 3878-3914]
ACCCTATCTCGGTCTATTCTTTTGATTTATAAGGGATTTTGCCGATTTCGGCCTATTGGTTAAAAAATGA
GCTGATTTAACAAAAATTTAACGCGAATTTTAACAAAATATTAACGCTTACAATTTAAATATTTGCTTAT
ACAATCT
[37 nt withheld, positions 4062-4098]
GGGTACCGAGCTCGAATTCTGTGGAATGTGTGTCAGTTAGGGTGTGGAAAGTCCCCAGGCTCCCCAGCAG
GCAGAAGTATGCAAAGCATGCATCTCAATTAGTCAGCAACCAGGTGTGGAAAGTCCCCAGGCTCCCCAGC
AGGCAGAAGTATGCAAAGCATGCATCTCAATTAGTCAGCAACCATAGTCCCGCCCCTAACTCCGCCCATC
CCGCCCCTAACTCCGCCCAGTTCCGCCCATTCTCCGCCCCATGGCTGACTAATTTTTTTTATTTATGCAG
AGGCCGAGGCCGCCTCGGCCTCTGAGCTATTCCAGAAGTAGTGAGGAGGCTTTTTTGGAGGCCTAGGCTT
TTGCAAAAAGCTCCCGGGAGCTTGGATATCCATTTTCGGATCTGATCAAGAGACAGGATGAGGATCGTTT
CGCATGATTGAACAAGATGGATTGCACGCAGGTTCTCCGGCCGCTTGGGTGGAGAGGCTATTCGGCTATG
ACTGGGCACAACAGACAATCGGCTGCTCTGATGCCGCCGTGTTCCGGCTGTCAGCGCAGGGGCGCCCGGT
TCTTTTTGTCAAGACCGACCTGTCCGGTGCCCTGAATGAACTGCAGGACGAGGCAGCGCGGCTATCGTGG
CTGGCCACGACGGGCGTTCCTTGCGCAGCTGTGCTCGACGTTGTCACTGAAGCGGGAAGGGACTGGCTGC
TATTGGGCGAAGTGCCGGGGCAGGATCTCCTGTCATCTCACCTTGCTCCTGCCGAGAAAGTATCCATCAT
GGCTGATGCAATGCGGCGGCTGCATACGCTTGATCCGGCTACCTGCCCATTCGACCACCAAGCGAAACAT
CGCATCGAGCGAGCACGTACTCGGATGGAAGCCGGTCTTGTCGATCAGGATGATCTGGACGAAGAGCATC
AGGGGCTCGCGCCAGCCGAACTGTTCGCCAGGCTCAAGGCGCGCATGCCCGACGGCGAGGATCTCGTCGT
GACCCATGGCGATGCCTGCTTGCCGAATATCATGGTGGAAAATGGCCGCTTTTCTGGATTCATCGACTGT
GGCCGGCTGGGTGTGGCGGACCGCTATCAGGACATAGCGTTGGCTACCCGTGATATTGCTGAAGAGCTTG
GCGGCGAATGGGCTGACCGCTTCCTCGTGCTTTACGGTATCGCCGCTCCCGATTCGCAGCGCATCGCCTT
CTATCGCCTTCTTGACGAGTTCTTCTGAGCGGGACTCTGGGGTTCGAAATGACCGACCAAGCGACGCCCA
ACCTGCCATCACGAGATTTCGATTCCACCGCCGCCTTCTATGAAAGGTTGGGCTTCGGAATCGTTTTCCG
GGACGCCGGCTGGATGATCCTCCAGCGCGGGGATCTCATGCTGGAGTTCTTCGCCCACCCCAACTTGTTT
ATTGCAGCTTATAATGGTTACAAATAAAGCAATAGCATCACAAATTTCACAAATAAAGCATTTTTTTCAC
TGCATTCTAGTTGTGGTTTGTCCAAACTCATCAATGTATCTTATCATGTCTGGATCCGTCGACCTCGAGA
GCTTGGCGTAATCATGGTCATAGCTGTTTCCTGTGTGAAATTGTTATCCGCTCACAATTCCACACAACAT
ACGAGCCGGAAGCATAAAGTGTAAAGCCTGGGGTGCCTAATGAGTGAGCTAACTCACATTAATTGCGTTG
CGCTCACTGCCCGCTTTCCAGTCGGGAAACCTGTCGTGCCAGCTGCATTAATGAATCGGCCAACGCGCGG
GGAGAGGCGGTTTGCGTATTGGGCGCTCTTCCGCTTCCTCGCTCACTGACTCGCTGCGCTCGGTCGTTCG
GCTGCGGCGAGCGGTATCAGCTCACTCAAAGGCGGTAATACGGTTATCCACAGAATCAGGGGATAACGCA
GGAAAGAACATGTGAGCAAAAGGCCAGCAAAAGGCCAGGAACCGTAAAAAGGCCGCGTTGCTGGCGTTTT
TCCATAGGCTCCGCCCCCCTGACGAGCATCACAAAAATCGACGCTCAAGTCAGAGGTGGCGAAACCCGAC
AGGACTATAAAGATACCAGGCGTTTCCCCCTGGAAGCTCCCTCGTGCGCTCTCCTGTTCCGACCCTGCCG
CTTACCGGATACCTGTCCGCCTTTCTCCCTTCGGGAAGCGTGGCGCTTTCTCATAGCTCACGCTGTAGGT
ATCTCAGTTCGGTGTAGGTCGTTCGCTCCAAGCTGGGCTGTGTGCACGAACCCCCCGTTCAGCCCGACCG
CTGCGCCTTATCCGGTAACTATCGTCTTGAGTCCAACCCGGTAAGACACGACTTATCGCCACTGGCAGCA
GCCACTGGTAACAGGATTAGCAGAGCGAGGTATGTAGGCGGTGCTACAGAGTTCTTGAAGTGGTGGCCTA
ACTACGGCTACACTAGAAGAACAGTATTTGGTATCTGCGCTCTGCTGAAGCCAGTTACCTTCGGAAAAAG
AGTTGGTAGCTCTTGATCCGGCAAACAAACCACCGCTGGTAGCGGTGGTTTTTTTGTTTGCAAGCAGCAG
ATTACGCGCAGAAAAAAAGGATCTCAAGAAGATCCTTTGATCTTTTCTACGGGGTCTGACGCTCAGTGGA
ACGAAAACTCACGTTAAGGGATTTTGGTCATGAGATTATCAAAAAGGATCTTCACCTAGATCCTTTTAAA
TTAAAAATGAAGTTTTAAATCAATCTAAAGTATATATGAGTAAACTTGGTCTGACAGTTACCAATGCTTA
ATCAGTGAGGCACCTATCTCAGCGATCTGTCTATTTCGTTCATCCATAGTTGCCTGACTCCCCGTCGTGT
AGATAACTACGATACGGGAGGGCTTACCATCTGGCCCCAGTGCTGCAATGATACCGCGAGACCCACGCTC
ACCGGCTCCAGATTTATCAGCAATAAACCAGCCAGCCGGAAGGGCCGAGCGCAGAAGTGGTCCTGCAACT
TTATCCGCCTCCATCCAGTCTATTAATTGTTGCCGGGAAGCTAGAGTAAGTAGTTCGCCAGTTAATAGTT
TGCGCAACGTTGTTGCCATTGCTACAGGCATCGTGGTGTCACGCTCGTCGTTTGGTATGGCTTCATTCAG
CTCCGGTTCCCAACGATCAAGGCGAGTTACATGATCCCCCATGTTGTGCAAAAAAGCGGTTAGCTCCTTC
GGTCCTCCGATCGTTGTCAGAAGTAAGTTGGCCGCAGTGTTATCACTCATGGTTATGGCAGCACTGCATA
ATTCTCTTACTGTCATGCCATCCGTAAGATGCTTTTCTGTGACTGGTGAGTACTCAACCAAGTCATTCTG
AGAATAGTGTATGCGGCGACCGAGTTGCTCTTGCCCGGCGTCAATACGGGATAATACCGCGCCACATAGC
AGAACTTTAAAAGTGCTCATCATTGGAAAACGTTCTTCGGGGCGAAAACTCTCAAGGATCTTACCGCTGT
TGAGATCCAGTTCGATGTAACCCACTCGTGCACCCAACTGATCTTCAGCATCTTTTACTTTCACCAGCGT
TTCTGGGTGAGCAAAAACAGGAAGGCAAAATGCCGCAAAAAAGGGAATAAGGGCGACACGGAAATGTTGA
ATACTCATACTCTTCCTTTTTCAATATTATTGAAGCATTTATCAGGGTTATTGTCTCATGAGCGGATACA
TATTTGAATGTATTTAGAAAAATAAACAAATAGGGGTTCCGCGCACATTTCCCCGAAAAGTGCCACCTGA
CGTC
Features (pLannotate 1.2.2; 23 found; start..end, strand, type, name):
     28..80      -  misc_feature   bom (fragment): basis of mobility region from pBR322
    235..614     +  enhancer       CMV enhancer: human cytomegalovirus immediate early enhancer
    615..818     +  promoter       CMV promoter: human cytomegalovirus (CMV) immediate early promoter
    814..847     +  LTR            5' LTR (truncated) (fragment): truncated 5' long terminal repeat (LTR) from HIV-1
    863..881     +  promoter       T7 promoter: promoter for bacteriophage T7 RNA polymerase
    985..3234    +  CDS            STAT1: STAT1_HUMAN - Experimental evidence at protein level: Swiss-Prot protein existence level 1. Signal transducer and transcription activator that mediates cellular responses to interferons (IFNs), cytokine KITLG/SCF and other cytokines and other growth factors. Following type I IFN (IFN-alpha and IFN-beta) binding to cell surface receptors, signaling via protein kinases leads to activation of Jak kinases (TYK2 and JAK1) and to tyrosine phosphorylation of STAT1 and STAT2. The phosphorylated STATs dimerize and associate with ISGF3G/IRF-9 to form a complex termed ISGF3 transcription factor, that ent
   3235..3258    +  CDS            3xFLAG (fragment): three tandem FLAG® epitope tags
   3271..3289    -  promoter       SP6 promoter: promoter for bacteriophage SP6 RNA polymerase
   3315..3539    +  polyA_signal   bGH poly(A) signal: bovine growth hormone polyadenylation signal
   3543..3564    +  promoter       SV40 promoter (fragment): SV40 enhancer and early promoter
   3585..4013    +  rep_origin     f1 ori (sequence partly withheld): f1 bacteriophage origin of replication; arrow indicates direction of (+) strand synthesis
   4099..4117    -  misc_feature   MCS (fragment): pUC18/19 multiple cloning site
   4126..4455    +  promoter       SV40 promoter: SV40 enhancer and early promoter
   4522..5313    +  CDS            neo: KKA2_KLEPN - Also known as kan, nptII. Experimental evidence at protein level: Swiss-Prot protein existence level 1. Resistance to kanamycin, neomycin, paromomycin, ribostamycin, butirosin and gentamicin B. From Klebsiella pneumoniae.
   5337..5495    +  CDS            ble (fragment): BLE_KLEPN - Experimental evidence at protein level: Swiss-Prot protein existence level 1. Binding protein with a strong affinity to the bleomycin family of antibiotics. Binds to CL990; an antimitotic-antibiotic compound. From Klebsiella pneumoniae.
   5490..5624    +  polyA_signal   SV40 poly(A) signal: SV40 polyadenylation signal
   5679..5695    -  protein_bind   lac operator: The lac repressor binds to the lac operator to inhibit transcription in E. coli. This inhibition can be relieved by adding lactose or isopropyl-β-D-thiogalactopyranoside (IPTG). lac repressor encoded by lacI
   5703..5733    -  promoter       lac promoter: promoter for the E. coli lac operon
   5748..5769    -  protein_bind   CAP binding site: CAP binding activates transcription in the presence of cAMP. E. coli catabolite activator protein
   5782..5874    -  CDS            lacI (fragment): lac repressor; lacI; The lac repressor binds to the lac operator to inhibit transcription in E. coli. This inhibition can be relieved by adding lactose or isopropyl-β-D-thiogalactopyranoside (IPTG).
   6057..6645    -  rep_origin     ori: high-copy-number ColE1/pMB1/pBR322/pUC origin of replication
   6816..7676    -  CDS            AmpR: β-lactamase; bla; confers resistance to ampicillin, carbenicillin, and related antibiotics
   7677..7781    -  promoter       AmpR promoter: bla
