[The description below was written by a language model from this plasmid's Addgene catalogue record and pLannotate feature annotations shown in this document.]
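Description:
Stat1 alpha Flag pRc/CMV is a mammalian expression plasmid built on the Invitrogen pRc/CMV backbone and carrying the human STAT1 alpha cDNA with a C-terminal FLAG epitope. The sequenced construct is about 7.8 kb. In E. coli it is maintained at high copy through a ColE1/pUC-type origin and selected with ampicillin via the β-lactamase gene. An f1 origin is also present, which permits single-stranded DNA production. For mammalian cells, a separate cassette places the neomycin phosphotransferase gene under the SV40 enhancer/early promoter with an SV40 polyadenylation signal, so stable transfectants can be selected with G418.

The insert, roughly 2.4 kb, sits between NotI and ApaI sites, both of which are retained. Its transcription is driven by the human cytomegalovirus immediate-early enhancer and promoter and terminated by the bovine growth hormone polyadenylation signal. The STAT1 open reading frame runs directly into a short FLAG-coding segment. The annotation software labels this segment as a fragment of 3xFLAG, but its length is consistent with the single FLAG tag described in the catalogue entry. T7 and SP6 promoters flank the insert and serve as sequencing primer sites. In principle they could also be used for in vitro transcription. Several small annotated fragments (HIV-1 LTR, ble, lacI, lac promoter/operator, bom) appear to be backbone remnants or short similarity matches rather than functional parts.

STAT1 is a transcription factor that is tyrosine-phosphorylated after interferon signalling, dimerises and activates target genes. This plasmid provides constitutive expression of an epitope-tagged full-length alpha isoform that can be detected or immunoprecipitated with anti-FLAG antibodies. The associated publication concerns the STAT domain that determines DNA sequence recognition.
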