Addgene plasmid #8691: Stat1 alpha Flag pRc/CMV
Depositing lab: Jim Darnell. Publication: A STAT protein domain that determines DNA sequence recognition suggests a novel DNA-binding domain. Horvath CM, Wen Z, Darnell JE Jr. Genes Dev 1995 Apr 15;9(8):984-94. 10.1101/gad.9.8.984 PubMed 7774815.
Backbone
  Vector backbone: pRc/CMV
  Backbone manufacturer: Invitrogen
  Backbone size w/o insert (bp): 5500
  Vector type: Mammalian Expression
  Selectable markers: Neomycin (select with G418)
Growth in bacteria
  Bacterial resistance: Ampicillin, 100 μg/mL
  Growth temperature: 37°C
  Growth strain: DH5alpha
  Copy number: High Copy
Gene/Insert
  Gene/Insert name: STAT1 alpha (alt name: STAT1a)
  Species: H. sapiens (human)
  Insert size (bp): 2400
  Entrez Gene: STAT1 (a.k.a. CANDF7, IMD31A, IMD31B, IMD31C, ISGF-3, STAT91)
  Tag / fusion protein: FLAG (C terminal on insert)
  Cloning method: Restriction Enzyme; 5′ cloning site NotI (not destroyed); 3′ cloning site ApaI (not destroyed)
  Sequencing primers: 5′ T7; 3′ SP6
Terms and licenses: Academic/Nonprofit Terms; Industry Terms: Not Available to Industry
Depositor comments: Diagnostic Restriction Digest with HindIII (6.1kb and 1.7kb).
How to cite: Stat1 alpha Flag pRc/CMV was a gift from Jim Darnell (Addgene plasmid # 8691 ; http://n2t.net/addgene:8691 ; RRID:Addgene_8691)
