>Addgene plasmid #8691 | Stat1 alpha Flag pRc/CMV | addgene partial sequence | sequence record 17167 | SP6 5'-ATTTAGGTGACACTATAG-3'
CATACTGTCGAATTCTACAGAGCCCACTATCCGAGACACCTCGTCAAACTCCTCAGGAGACATGGGGAGC
AGGTTGTCTGTGGTCTGAAGTCTAGAAGGGTGAACTTCAGACACAGAAATCAACTCAGTCTTGATATATC
CAGTTCCTTTAGGGCCATCAAGTTCCATTGGCTCTGGTGCTTCCTTTGGCCTGGAGTAATACTTTCCAAA
GGCATGGTCTTTGTCAATATTTGGATACAGATACTTCAGGGGATTCTCAGGAATATTCTCAGCAGCCATG
ACTTTGTAATTGCGAATGATGTCAGGGAAAGTAACAGCAGAAAGTTCTTTCTTCGTGTAGGGTTCAACCG
CATGGAAGTCAGGTTCGCCTCCGTTCTGGGACCGCTCCACCCATGTGAATGTGATGGCCCCTTCCCGGGA
GCTCTCACTGAACCGCAGCAGGAAGGTCCCCGGCTGCTGGTCCTTCAACAGGGCACGCTCTCGCTCCTTG
CTGATGAAGCCCATGATGCACCCATCATTCCAGAGAGGGAGCAGGTGTTTTTTAATGAGTTCTAGGATGC
TTTCAATCCAAAGCCAGAAGGGAAAATTTTTATCATTTATATTTTCCTTACAAAACCTCGTCCACGGAAT
GAGACCATCGGGGCTGGCGTTAGGACCAAGAAGCTTCTCTCCCAACATGTTCAGCTGGTCCACATTGAG
