>Addgene plasmid #8691 | Stat1 alpha Flag pRc/CMV | addgene partial sequence | sequence record 114717 | CMV-F 5'-CGCAAATGGGCGGTAGGCGTG-3'
AGCGACTCTCTGGCTACTAGAGAACCCACTGCTTACTGGCTTATCGAAATTAATACGACTCACTATAGGG
AGACCCAAGCTTGGTACCGAGCTCGGATCCACTAGTAACGGCCGCCAGTGTGCTGGAATTCTGCAGATAT
CCATCACACTGGCGGCCGCACAAGGTGGCAGGATGTCTCAGTGGTACGAACTTCAGCAGCTTGACTCAAA
ATTCCTGGAGCAGGTTCACCAGCTTTATGATGACAGTTTTCCCATGGAAATCAGACAGTACCTGGCACAG
TGGTTAGAAAAGCAAGACTGGGAGCACGCTGCCAATGATGTTTCATTTGCCACCATCCGTTTTCATGACC
TCCTGTCACAGCTGGATGATCAATATAGTCGCTTTTCTTTGGAGAATAACTTCTTGCTACAGCATAACAT
AAGGAAAAGCAAGCGTAATCTTCAGGATAATTTTCAGGAAGACCCAATCCAGATGTCTATGATCATTTAC
AGCTGTCTGAAGGAAGAAAGGAAAATTCTGGAAAACGCCCAGAGATTTAATCAGGCTCAGTCGGGGAATA
TTCAGAGCACAGTGATGTTAGACAAACAGAAAGAGCTTGACAGTAAAGTCAGAAATGTGAAGGACAAGGT
TATGTGTATAGAGCATGAAATCAAGAGCCTGGAAGATTTACAAGATGAATATGACTTCAAATGCAAAACC
TTGCAGAACAGAGAACACGAGACCAATGGT
