>Addgene plasmid #8691 | Stat1 alpha Flag pRc/CMV | addgene partial sequence | sequence record 114718 | BGH-rev 5'-TAGAAGGCACAGTCGAGG-3'
GAACTATAGAATAGGGCCCTCATTTATCGTCATCGTCTTTGTAGTCTACTGTGTTCATCATACTGTCGAA
TTCTACAGAGCCCACTATCCGAGACACCTCGTCAAACTCCTCAGGAGACATGGGGAGCAGGTTGTCTGTG
GTCTGAAGTCTAGAAGGGTGAACTTCAGACACAGAAATCAACTCAGTCTTGATATATCCAGTTCCTTTAG
GGCCATCAAGTTCCATTGGCTCTGGTGCTTCCTTTGGCCTGGAGTAATACTTTCCAAAGGCATGGTCTTT
GTCAATATTTGGATACAGATACTTCAGGGGATTCTCAGGAATATTCTCAGCAGCCATGACTTTGTAATTG
CGAATGATGTCAGGGAAAGTAACAGCAGAAAGTTCTTTCTTCGTGTAGGGTTCAACCGCATGGAAGTCAG
GTTCGCCTCCGTTCTGGGACCGCTCCACCCATGTGAATGTGATGGCCCCTTCCCGGGAGCTCTCACTGAA
CCGCAGCAGGAAGGTCCCCGGCTGCTGGTCCTTCAACAGGGCACGCTCTCGCTCCTTGCTGATGAAGCCC
ATGATGCACCCATCATTCCAGAGAGGGAGCAGGTGTTTTTTAATGAGTTCTAGGATGCTTTCAATCCAAA
GCCAGAAGGGAAAATTTTTATCATTTATATTTTCCTTACAAAACCTCGTCCACGGAATGAGACCATCGGG
GCTGGCGTTAGGACCAAGAAGCTTCTCTCCCAACATGTTCAGCTGGTCCACATTGAGACCTCTTTTGGTG
ACAGAAGAAAACTGCCAACTCAGCACTTCTGAAAGCTGAGCCCATCGTGCACATGGTGGAGTCAGGAAGA
AGGACAGATTCCTGGGTTCCGCCACCAGCA
